>Addgene plasmid #223917 | HCT40_rAAV-eHGT_1182m-minBglobin-SYFP2-WPRE3-BGHpA | addgene full sequence | sequence record 447426 | Addgene NGS Result
CCTGCAGGCAGCTGCGCGCTCGCTCGCTCACTGAGGCCGCCCGGGCGTCGGGCGACCTTTGGTCGCCCGG
CCTCAGTGAGCGAGCGAGCGCGCAGAGAGGGAGTGGCCAACTCCATCACTAGGGGTTCCTGCGGCCGCAC
GCGTCTCTGTCACAAGGATGCTGGAAAATGAATGGATGGCCCACTGTATACAGCACTTGGTGAGAACCTG
TAGACTGCAGTCTCCTCGTGTGGAGAATGGGGTGTTGCTTCCTGGGTGAATGTCACATGACTCTGCAGAG
TCCCTAACCTGACTATGAGGATTGGAAGGCTCCCTCCCCCCCATGAAGTCTTACCAACACTTAGGAGAAG
GACACCTCGAAACAGTGAGAATGTGGGCAAGTCGGAGGCAGATGAACACTTCCCTGCATCTGATTCAGGA
GTTTTTCCCCCTGTATAAGCCAGGCACATCTCCCACTGTCCTCAGGATGGCTTCACCTTCTGCCCTGGCT
CTGAGAAGCCACTTTGCTAGTGAGAGCATACCCATTAAAGAAACAAATGGCTCTTTGCTGTGGCAGAGGG
AGGATTAAGGTGATCAGAGGGCTCTCTGTAATGAAGACAAAGAAGATGAATTGGGCTCTGAAGTGCTCAC
CGCCCCCTGAAATACTTAAGAAATTAAATGCCCAGTGAAGCTTCCAGTAATGAGCATGCCAGTGACGCCA
ATGCTGTGCAAAGCCTCCTGGTCTTGGCTATGTACTTAGCGCACCTCTGTTTGGACAGTGAGGACTCCTC
TATCATCTAGGCAGGCCAAGTCCACTTAATTAGTCAAGCCAAAGCCTTACTGGCAAAGCCCATTCTATGC
TCACTCTTGGGGTATGGGCAGCTATAAACATAGCCGTGGGTCTGGGGTCTTCCACCCTACTTCTGCTAAT
CTAGGAGCTCGGGCTGGGCATAAAAGTCAGGGCAGAGCCATCTATTGCTTACATTTGCTTCTGGGATCCA
GATCTTTCGAAGCTAGCGCTACCGGTCGCCACCATGGTGAGCAAGGGCGAGGAGCTGTTCACCGGGGTGG
TGCCCATCCTGGTCGAGCTGGACGGCGACGTAAACGGCCACAAGTTCAGCGTGTCCGGCGAGGGCGAGGG
CGATGCCACCTACGGCAAGCTGACCCTGAAGCTGATCTGCACCACCGGCAAGCTGCCCGTGCCCTGGCCC
ACCCTCGTGACCACCCTGGGCTACGGCGTGCAGTGCTTCGCCCGCTACCCCGACCACATGAAGCAGCACG
ACTTCTTCAAGTCCGCCATGCCCGAAGGCTACGTCCAGGAGCGCACCATCTTCTTCAAGGACGACGGCAA
CTACAAGACCCGCGCCGAGGTGAAGTTCGAGGGCGACACCCTGGTGAACCGCATCGAGCTGAAGGGCATC
GACTTCAAGGAGGACGGCAACATCCTGGGGCACAAGCTGGAGTACAACTACAACAGCCACAACGTCTATA
TCACCGCCGACAAGCAGAAGAACGGCATCAAGGCCAACTTCAAGATCCGCCACAACATCGAGGACGGCGG
CGTGCAGCTCGCCGACCACTACCAGCAGAACACCCCCATCGGCGACGGCCCCGTGCTGCTGCCCGACAAC
CACTACCTGAGCTACCAGTCCAAGCTGAGCAAAGACCCCAACGAGAAGCGCGATCACATGGTCCTGCTGG
AGTTCGTGACCGCCGCCGGGATCACTCTCGGCATGGACGAGCTGTACAAGTAAGTCGACGGCGCGCCGCG
GCCGCGAATTCGATATCATAATCAACCTCTGGATTACAAAATTTGTGAAAGATTGACTGGTATTCTTAAC
TATGTTGCTCCTTTTACGCTATGTGGATACGCTGCTTTAATGCCTTTGTATCATGCTATTGCTTCCCGTA
TGGCTTTCATTTTCTCCTCCTTGTATAAATCCTGGTTAGTTCTTGCCACGGCGGAACTCATCGCCGCCTG
CCTTGCCCGCTGCTGGACAGGGGCTCGGCTGTTGGGCACTGACAATTCCGTGGCTCGAGAGATCTTCGAC
TGTGCCTTCTAGTTGCCAGCCATCTGTTGTTTGCCCCTCCCCCGTGCCTTCCTTGACCCTGGAAGGTGCC
ACTCCCACTGTCCTTTCCTAATAAAATGAGGAAATTGCATCGCATTGTCTGAGTAGGTGTCATTCTATTC
TGGGGGGTGGGGTGGGGCAGGACAGCAAGGGGGAGGATTGGGAAGACAATAGCAGGCATGAGATCTCACG
TGCGGACCGAGCGGCCGCAGGAACCCCTAGTGATGGAGTTGGCCACTCCCTCTCTGCGCGCTCGCTCGCT
CACTGAGGCCGGGCGACCAAAGGTCGCCCGACGCCCGGGCTTTGCCCGGGCGGCCTCAGTGAGCGAGCGA
GCGCGCAGCTGCCTGCAGGGGCGCCTGATGCGGTATTTTCTCCTTACGCATCTGTGCGGTATTTCACACC
GCATA
[95 nt withheld, positions 2456-2550]
T
[46 nt withheld, positions 2552-2597]
C
[141 nt withheld, positions 2599-2739]
CCTTTGACGTTGGAGTCCACGTTCTTT
[37 nt withheld, positions 2767-2803]
ACTCTATCTCGGGCTATTCTTTTGATTTATAAGGGATTTTGCCGATTTCGGTCTATTGGTTAAAAAATGA
GCTGATTTAACAAAAATTTAACGCGAATTTTAACAAAATATTAACGTTTACAATTTTATGGTGCACTCTC
AGTACAATCTGCTCTGATGCCGCATAGTTAAGCCAGCCCCGACACCCGCCAACACCCGCTGACGCGCCCT
GACGGGCTTGTCTGCTCCCGGCATCCGCTTACAGACAAGCTGTGACCGTCTCCGGGAGCTGCATGTGTCA
GAGGTTTTCACCGTCATCACCGAAACGCGCGAGACGAAAGGGCCTCGTGATACGCCTATTTTTATAGGTT
AATGTCATGATAATAATGGTTTCTTAGACGTCAGGTGGCACTTTTCGGGGAAATGTGCGCGGAACCCCTA
TTTGTTTATTTTTCTAAATACATTCAAATATGTATCCGCTCATGAGACAATAACCCTGATAAATGCTTCA
ATAATATTGAAAAAGGAAGAGTATGAGTATTCAACATTTCCGTGTCGCCCTTATTCCCTTTTTTGCGGCA
TTTTGCCTTCCTGTTTTTGCTCACCCAGAAACGCTGGTGAAAGTAAAAGATGCTGAAGATCAGTTGGGTG
CACGAGTGGGTTACATCGAACTGGATCTCAACAGCGGTAAGATCCTTGAGAGTTTTCGCCCCGAAGAACG
TTTTCCAATGATGAGCACTTTTAAAGTTCTGCTATGTGGCGCGGTATTATCCCGTATTGACGCCGGGCAA
GAGCAACTCGGTCGCCGCATACACTATTCTCAGAATGACTTGGTTGAGTACTCACCAGTCACAGAAAAGC
ATCTTACGGATGGCATGACAGTAAGAGAATTATGCAGTGCTGCCATAACCATGAGTGATAACACTGCGGC
CAACTTACTTCTGACAACGATCGGAGGACCGAAGGAGCTAACCGCTTTTTTGCACAACATGGGGGATCAT
GTAACTCGCCTTGATCGTTGGGAACCGGAGCTGAATGAAGCCATACCAAACGACGAGCGTGACACCACGA
TGCCTGTAGCAATGGCAACAACGTTGCGCAAACTATTAACTGGCGAACTACTTACTCTAGCTTCCCGGCA
ACAATTAATAGACTGGATGGAGGCGGATAAAGTTGCAGGACCACTTCTGCGCTCGGCCCTTCCGGCTGGC
TGGTTTATTGCTGATAAATCTGGAGCCGGTGAGCGTGGGTCTCGCGGTATCATTGCAGCACTGGGGCCAG
ATGGTAAGCCCTCCCGTATCGTAGTTATCTACACGACGGGGAGTCAGGCAACTATGGATGAACGAAATAG
ACAGATCGCTGAGATAGGTGCCTCACTGATTAAGCATTGGTAACTGTCAGACCAAGTTTACTCATATATA
CTTTAGATTGATTTAAAACTTCATTTTTAATTTAAAAGGATCTAGGTGAAGATCCTTTTTGATAATCTCA
TGACCAAAATCCCTTAACGTGAGTTTTCGTTCCACTGAGCGTCAGACCCCGTAGAAAAGATCAAAGGATC
TTCTTGAGATCCTTTTTTTCTGCGCGTAATCTGCTGCTTGCAAACAAAAAAACCACCGCTACCAGCGGTG
GTTTGTTTGCCGGATCAAGAGCTACCAACTCTTTTTCCGAAGGTAACTGGCTTCAGCAGAGCGCAGATAC
CAAATACTGTTCTTCTAGTGTAGCCGTAGTTAGGCCACCACTTCAAGAACTCTGTAGCACCGCCTACATA
CCTCGCTCTGCTAATCCTGTTACCAGTGGCTGCTGCCAGTGGCGATAAGTCGTGTCTTACCGGGTTGGAC
TCAAGACGATAGTTACCGGATAAGGCGCAGCGGTCGGGCTGAACGGGGGGTTCGTGCACACAGCCCAGCT
TGGAGCGAACGACCTACACCGAACTGAGATACCTACAGCGTGAGCTATGAGAAAGCGCCACGCTTCCCGA
AGGGAGAAAGGCGGACAGGTATCCGGTAAGCGGCAGGGTCGGAACAGGAGAGCGCACGAGGGAGCTTCCA
GGGGGAAACGCCTGGTATCTTTATAGTCCTGTCGGGTTTCGCCACCTCTGACTTGAGCGTCGATTTTTGT
GATGCTCGTCAGGGGGGCGGAGCCTATGGAAAAACGCCAGCAACGCGGCCTTTTTACGGTTCCTGGCCTT
TTGCTGGCCTTTTGCTCACATGT
Features (pLannotate 1.2.2; 14 found; start..end, strand, type, name):
     12..39      +  repeat_region  AAV2 ITR (fragment): inverted terminal repeat of adeno-associated virus serotype 2 inverted
     68..95      +  repeat_region  AAV2 ITR (fragment): inverted terminal repeat of adeno-associated virus serotype 2 inverted
   1014..1730    +  CDS            SYFP2: SYFP2 is a basic (constitutively fluorescent) yellow fluorescent protein published in 2006, derived from Aequorea victoria. It is reported to be a very rapidly-maturing monomer with moderate acid sensitivity.
   1770..1927    +  misc_feature   WPRE (fragment): woodchuck hepatitis virus posttranscriptional regulatory element
   1933..2013    +  misc_feature   WPRE (fragment): woodchuck hepatitis virus posttranscriptional regulatory element
   2030..2141    +  polyA_signal   bGH poly(A) signal: bovine growth hormone polyadenylation signal
   2259..2399    +  repeat_region  AAV2 ITR: inverted terminal repeat of adeno-associated virus serotype 2 inverted
   2404..2455    -  misc_feature   bom (fragment): basis of mobility region from pBR322
   2474..2929    +  rep_origin     f1 ori (sequence partly withheld): f1 bacteriophage origin of replication; arrow indicates direction of (+) strand synthesis
   2930..2979    -  misc_feature   bom (fragment): basis of mobility region from pBR322
   3081..3116    -  CDS            rop (fragment): Rop protein, which maintains plasmids at low copy number; rop
   3211..3315    +  promoter       AmpR promoter: bla
   3316..4176    +  CDS            AmpR: β-lactamase; bla; confers resistance to ampicillin, carbenicillin, and related antibiotics
   4347..4935    +  rep_origin     ori: high-copy-number ColE1/pMB1/pBR322/pUC origin of replication
