[The description below was written by a language model from this plasmid's Addgene catalogue record and pLannotate feature annotations shown in this document.]
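Description:
HCT40_rAAV-eHGT_1182m-minBglobin-SYFP2-WPRE3-BGHpA is a recombinant AAV transfer plasmid from an enhancer-AAV toolkit, intended for packaging into AAV particles that directly express a yellow fluorescent reporter. It is propagated in E. coli as a high-copy plasmid on a ColE1/pUC-type origin with ampicillin selection through β-lactamase driven by its own promoter. An f1 phage origin and small remnants of pBR322 bom and rop sequences also sit in the backbone. The sequenced plasmid is about 5 kb. A recombination-deficient strain is recorded for growth, which is common practice for keeping ITR repeats stable.

The payload lies between AAV2 inverted terminal repeats, which provide the cis signals for genome replication and encapsidation. The 3′ ITR is annotated in full, whereas the 5′ ITR is detected only as short fragments in the sequencing result. Within the cassette, the name indicates an enhancer element, eHGT_1182m, placed upstream of a minimal β-globin promoter. Neither element is picked up by the automated annotation, but an unannotated stretch of roughly 900 bp precedes the SYFP2 coding sequence and would accommodate them. In this design the minimal promoter has little activity of its own, so expression of SYFP2, a rapidly maturing monomeric yellow fluorescent protein, depends on the specificity of the enhancer. Downstream, the shortened WPRE3 element (annotated as two WPRE fragments) boosts transcript stability and expression, and a bovine growth hormone polyadenylation signal terminates the message.

The associated publication concerns enhancer AAVs for targeting spinal motor neurons and descending motor pathways in rodents and macaque. The record does not state which cell population this particular enhancer labels.
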