Addgene plasmid #223917: HCT40_rAAV-eHGT_1182m-minBglobin-SYFP2-WPRE3-BGHpA
Purpose: Direct-expressing SYFP2 AAV virus
Depositing lab: Tanya Daigle & Allen Institute for Brain Science. Depositing organization: Allen Institute. Publication: Enhancer AAVs for targeting spinal motor neurons and descending motor pathways in rodents and macaque. Kussick E, Johansen N, Taskin N, Chowdhury A, Quinlan MA, Fraser A, Clark AG, Wynalda B, Martinez R, Groce EL, Reding M, Liang E, Shulga L, Huang C, Casper T, Clark M, Ho W, Gao Y, van Velthoven CTJ, Sobieski C, Ferrer R, Berg MR, Curtis BC, English C, Day JC, Fortuna MG, Donadio N, Newman D, Yao S, Chakka AB, Goldy J, Torkelson A, Guzman JB, Chakrabarty R, Nguy B, Guilford N, Pham TH, Wright V, Ronellenfitch K, Naidoo R, Kenney J, Williford A, Ramakrishnan C, Drinnenberg A, Gudsnuk K, Thyagarajan B, Smith KA, Dee N, Deisseroth K, Zeng H, Yao Z, Tasic B, Levi BP, Hodge R, Bakken TE, Lein ES, Ting JT, Daigle TL. Cell Rep. 2025 Jun 24;44(6):115730. doi: 10.1016/j.celrep.2025.115730. Epub 2025 May 21. PubMed 40403722.
Backbone
  Vector backbone: rAAV-minBglobin-SYFP2-WPRE3-BGHpA
  Backbone manufacturer: Allen Institute for Brain Science
  Backbone size w/o insert (bp): 4242
  Vector type: AAV
Growth in bacteria
  Bacterial resistance: Ampicillin, 100 μg/mL
  Growth temperature: 37°C
  Growth strain: NEB Stable
  Copy number: High Copy
Gene/Insert
  Gene/Insert name: SYFP2
  Species: Synthetic
  Insert size (bp): 720
  Mutation: N/A
  Promoter: minBglobin
  Cloning method: Restriction Enzyme; 5′ cloning site MluI (unknown if destroyed); 3′ cloning site SacI (unknown if destroyed)
  Sequencing primers: 5′ CTCTGTCACAAGGATGCTGG; 3′ CTAGATTAGCAGAAGTAGGGTG
Terms and licenses: Academic/Nonprofit Terms; Industry Terms: Not Available to Industry
How to cite: HCT40_rAAV-eHGT_1182m-minBglobin-SYFP2-WPRE3-BGHpA was a gift from Tanya Daigle & Allen Institute for Brain Science (Addgene plasmid # 223917 ; http://n2t.net/addgene:223917 ; RRID:Addgene_223917)
